>Addgene plasmid #78844 | pcDNA3-FLAG-RIPK1 K163R | addgene full sequence | sequence record 149298 | Addgene assembled sequence
GACGGATCGGGAGATCTCCCGATCCCCTATGGTGCACTCTCAGTACAATCTGCTCTGATGCCGCATAGTT
AAGCCAGTATCTGCTCCCTGCTTGTGTGTTGGAGGTCGCTGAGTAGTGCGCGAGCAAAATTTAAGCTACA
ACAAGGCAAGGCTTGACCGACAATTGCATGAAGAATCTGCTTAGGGTTAGGCGTTTTGCGCTGCTTCGCG
ATGTACGGGCCAGATATACGCGTTGACATTGATTATTGACTAGTTATTAATAGTAATCAATTACGGGGTC
ATTAGTTCATAGCCCATATATGGAGTTCCGCGTTACATAACTTACGGTAAATGGCCCGCCTGGCTGACCG
CCCAACGACCCCCGCCCATTGACGTCAATAATGACGTATGTTCCCATAGTAACGCCAATAGGGACTTTCC
ATTGACGTCAATGGGTGGAGTATTTACGGTAAACTGCCCACTTGGCAGTACATCAAGTGTATCATATGCC
AAGTACGCCCCCTATTGACGTCAATGACGGTAAATGGCCCGCCTGGCATTATGCCCAGTACATGACCTTA
TGGGACTTTCCTACTTGGCAGTACATCTACGTATTAGTCATCGCTATTACCATGGTGATGCGGTTTTGGC
AGTACATCAATGGGCGTGGATAGCGGTTTGACTCACGGGGATTTCCAAGTCTCCACCCCATTGACGTCAA
TGGGAGTTTGTTTTGGCACCAAAATCAACGGGACTTTCCAAAATGTCGTAACAACTCCGCCCCATTGACG
CAAATGGGCGGTAGGCGTGTACGGTGGGAGGTCTATATAAGCAGAGCTCTCTGGCTAACTAGAGAACCCA
CTGCTTACTGGCTTATCGAAATTAATACGACTCACTATAGGGAGACCCAAGCTTGCCGCCACCATGGATT
ACAAGGATGACGACGATAAGAGCGCGGGCGGATCCGAATTCATGCAACCAGACATGTCCTTGAATGTCAT
TAAGATGAAATCCAGTGACTTCCTGGAGAGTGCAGAACTGGACAGCGGAGGCTTTGGGAAGGTGTCTCTG
TGTTTCCACAGAACCCAGGGACTCATGATCATGAAAACAGTGTACAAGGGGCCCAACTGCATTGAGCACA
ACGAGGCCCTCTTGGAGGAGGCGAAGATGATGAACAGACTGAGACACAGCCGGGTGGTGAAGCTCCTGGG
CGTCATCATAGAGGAAGGGAAGTACTCCCTGGTGATGGAGTACATGGAGAAGGGCAACCTGATGCACGTG
CTGAAAGCCGAGATGAGTACTCCGCTTTCTGTAAAAGGAAGGATAATTTTGGAAATCATTGAAGGAATGT
GCTACTTACATGGAAAAGGCGTGATACACAAGGACCTGAAGCCTGAAAATATCCTTGTTGATAATGACTT
CCACATTAAGATCGCAGACCTCGGCCTTGCCTCCTTTAGGATGTGGAGCAAACTGAATAATGAAGAGCAC
AATGAGCTGAGGGAAGTGGACGGCACCGCTAAGAAGAATGGCGGCACCCTCTACTACATGGCGCCCGAGC
ACCTGAATGACGTCAACGCAAAGCCCACAGAGAAGTCGGATGTGTACAGCTTTGCTGTAGTACTCTGGGC
GATATTTGCAAATAAGGAGCCATATGAAAATGCTATCTGTGAGCAGCAGTTGATAATGTGCATAAAATCT
GGGAACAGGCCAGATGTGGATGACATCACTGAGTACTGCCCAAGAGAAATTATCAGTCTCATGAAGCTCT
GCTGGGAAGCGAATCCGGAAGCTCGGCCGACATTTCCTGGCATTGAAGAAAAATTTAGGCCTTTTTATTT
AAGTCAATTAGAAGAAAGTGTAGAAGAGGACGTGAAGAGTTTAAAGAAAGAGTATTCAAACGAAAATGCA
GTTGTGAAGAGAATGCAGTCTCTTCAACTTGATTGTGTGGCAGTACCTTCAAGCCGGTCAAATTCAGCCA
CAGAACAGCCTGGTTCACTGCACAGTTCCCAGGGACTTGGGATGGGTCCTGTGGAGGAGTCCTGGTTTGC
TCCTTCCCTGGAGCACCCACAAGAAGAGAATGAGCCCAGCCTGCAGAGTAAACTCCAAGACGAAGCCAAC
TACCATCTTTATGGCAGCCGCATGGACAGGCAGACGAAACAGCAGCCCAGACAGAATGTGGCTTACAACA
GAGAGGAGGAAAGGAGACGCAGGGTCTCCCATGACCCTTTTGCACAGCAAAGACCTTACGAGAATTTTCA
GAATACAGAGGGAAAAGGCACTGCTTATTCCAGTGCAGCCAGTCATGGTAATGCAGTGCACCAGCCCTCA
GGGCTCACCAGCCAACCTCAAGTACTGTATCAGAACAATGGATTATATAGCTCACATGGCTTTGGAACAA
GACCACTGGATCCAGGAACAGCAGGTCCCAGAGTTTGGTACAGGCCAATTCCAAGTCATATGCCTAGTCT
GCATAATATCCCAGTGCCTGAGACCAACTATCTAGGAAATACACCCACCATGCCATTCAGCTCCTTGCCA
CCAACAGATGAATCTATAAAATATACCATATACAATAGTACTGGCATTCAGATTGGAGCCTACAATTATA
TGGAGATTGGTGGGACGAGTTCATCACTACTAGACAGCACAAATACGAACTTCAAAGAAGAGCCAGCTGC
TAAGTACCAAGCTATCTTTGATAATACCACTAGTCTGACGGATAAACACCTGGACCCAATCAGGGAAAAT
CTGGGAAAGCACTGGAAAAACTGTGCCCGTAAACTGGGCTTCACACAGTCTCAGATTGATGAAATTGACC
ATGACTATGAGCGAGATGGACTGAAAGAAAAGGTTTACCAGATGCTCCAAAAGTGGGTGATGAGGGAAGG
CATAAAGGGAGCCACGGTGGGGAAGCTGGCCCAGGCGCTCCACCAGTGTTCCAGGATCGACCTTCTGAGC
AGCTTGATTTACGTCAGCCAGAACTAACTCGAGCATGCATCTAGAGGGCCCGTTTAAACCCGCTGATCAG
CCTCGACTGTGCCTTCTAGTTGCCAGCCATCTGTTGTTTGCCCCTCCCCCGTGCCTTCCTTGACCCTGGA
AGGTGCCACTCCCACTGTCCTTTCCTAATAAAATGAGGAAATTGCATCGCATTGTCTGAGTAGGTGTCAT
TCTATTCTGGGGGGTGGGGTGGGGCAGGACAGCAAGGGGGAGGATTGGGAAGACAATAGCAGGCATGCTG
GGGATGCGGTGGGCTCTATGGCTTCTGAGGCGGAAAGAACCAGCTGGGGCTCTAGGGGGTATCCCC
[124 nt withheld, positions 3287-3410]
C
[91 nt withheld, positions 3412-3502]
A
[49 nt withheld, positions 3504-3552]
CCTTTGACGTTGGAGTCCACGTTCTTT
[37 nt withheld, positions 3580-3616]
ACCCTATCTCGGTCTATTCTTTTGATTTATAAGGGATTTTGCCGATTTCGGCCTATTGGTTAAAAAATGA
GCTGATTTAACAAAAATTTAACGCGAATTAATTCTGTGGAATGTGTGTCAGTTAGGGTGTGGAAAGTCCC
CAGGCTCCCCAGCAGGCAGAAGTATGCAAAGCATGCATCTCAATTAGTCAGCAACCAGGTGTGGAAAGTC
CCCAGGCTCCCCAGCAGGCAGAAGTATGCAAAGCATGCATCTCAATTAGTCAGCAACCATAGTCCCGCCC
CTAACTCCGCCCATCCCGCCCCTAACTCCGCCCAGTTCCGCCCATTCTCCGCCCCATGGCTGACTAATTT
TTTTTATTTATGCAGAGGCCGAGGCCGCCTCTGCCTCTGAGCTATTCCAGAAGTAGTGAGGAGGCTTTTT
TGGAGGCCTAGGCTTTTGCAAAAAGCTCCCGGGAGCTTGTATATCCATTTTCGGATCTGATCAAGAGACA
GGATGAGGATCGTTTCGCATGATTGAACAAGATGGATTGCACGCAGGTTCTCCGGCCGCTTGGGTGGAGA
GGCTATTCGGCTATGACTGGGCACAACAGACAATCGGCTGCTCTGATGCCGCCGTGTTCCGGCTGTCAGC
GCAGGGGCGCCCGGTTCTTTTTGTCAAGACCGACCTGTCCGGTGCCCTGAATGAACTGCAGGACGAGGCA
GCGCGGCTATCGTGGCTGGCCACGACGGGCGTTCCTTGCGCAGCTGTGCTCGACGTTGTCACTGAAGCGG
GAAGGGACTGGCTGCTATTGGGCGAAGTGCCGGGGCAGGATCTCCTGTCATCTCACCTTGCTCCTGCCGA
GAAAGTATCCATCATGGCTGATGCAATGCGGCGGCTGCATACGCTTGATCCGGCTACCTGCCCATTCGAC
CACCAAGCGAAACATCGCATCGAGCGAGCACGTACTCGGATGGAAGCCGGTCTTGTCGATCAGGATGATC
TGGACGAAGAGCATCAGGGGCTCGCGCCAGCCGAACTGTTCGCCAGGCTCAAGGCGCGCATGCCCGACGG
CGAGGATCTCGTCGTGACCCATGGCGATGCCTGCTTGCCGAATATCATGGTGGAAAATGGCCGCTTTTCT
GGATTCATCGACTGTGGCCGGCTGGGTGTGGCGGACCGCTATCAGGACATAGCGTTGGCTACCCGTGATA
TTGCTGAAGAGCTTGGCGGCGAATGGGCTGACCGCTTCCTCGTGCTTTACGGTATCGCCGCTCCCGATTC
GCAGCGCATCGCCTTCTATCGCCTTCTTGACGAGTTCTTCTGAGCGGGACTCTGGGGTTCGAAATGACCG
ACCAAGCGACGCCCAACCTGCCATCACGAGATTTCGATTCCACCGCCGCCTTCTATGAAAGGTTGGGCTT
CGGAATCGTTTTCCGGGACGCCGGCTGGATGATCCTCCAGCGCGGGGATCTCATGCTGGAGTTCTTCGCC
CACCCCAACTTGTTTATTGCAGCTTATAATGGTTACAAATAAAGCAATAGCATCACAAATTTCACAAATA
AAGCATTTTTTTCACTGCATTCTAGTTGTGGTTTGTCCAAACTCATCAATGTATCTTATCATGTCTGTAT
ACCGTCGACCTCTAGCTAGAGCTTGGCGTAATCATGGTCATAGCTGTTTCCTGTGTGAAATTGTTATCCG
CTCACAATTCCACACAACATACGAGCCGGAAGCATAAAGTGTAAAGCCTGGGGTGCCTAATGAGTGAGCT
AACTCACATTAATTGCGTTGCGCTCACTGCCCGCTTTCCAGTCGGGAAACCTGTCGTGCCAGCTGCATTA
ATGAATCGGCCAACGCGCGGGGAGAGGCGGTTTGCGTATTGGGCGCTCTTCCGCTTCCTCGCTCACTGAC
TCGCTGCGCTCGGTCGTTCGGCTGCGGCGAGCGGTATCAGCTCACTCAAAGGCGGTAATACGGTTATCCA
CAGAATCAGGGGATAACGCAGGAAAGAACATGTGAGCAAAAGGCCAGCAAAAGGCCAGGAACCGTAAAAA
GGCCGCGTTGCTGGCGTTTTTCCATAGGCTCCGCCCCCCTGACGAGCATCACAAAAATCGACGCTCAAGT
CAGAGGTGGCGAAACCCGACAGGACTATAAAGATACCAGGCGTTTCCCCCTGGAAGCTCCCTCGTGCGCT
CTCCTGTTCCGACCCTGCCGCTTACCGGATACCTGTCCGCCTTTCTCCCTTCGGGAAGCGTGGCGCTTTC
TCATAGCTCACGCTGTAGGTATCTCAGTTCGGTGTAGGTCGTTCGCTCCAAGCTGGGCTGTGTGCACGAA
CCCCCCGTTCAGCCCGACCGCTGCGCCTTATCCGGTAACTATCGTCTTGAGTCCAACCCGGTAAGACACG
ACTTATCGCCACTGGCAGCAGCCACTGGTAACAGGATTAGCAGAGCGAGGTATGTAGGCGGTGCTACAGA
GTTCTTGAAGTGGTGGCCTAACTACGGCTACACTAGAAGAACAGTATTTGGTATCTGCGCTCTGCTGAAG
CCAGTTACCTTCGGAAAAAGAGTTGGTAGCTCTTGATCCGGCAAACAAACCACCGCTGGTAGCGGTTTTT
TTGTTTGCAAGCAGCAGATTACGCGCAGAAAAAAAGGATCTCAAGAAGATCCTTTGATCTTTTCTACGGG
GTCTGACGCTCAGTGGAACGAAAACTCACGTTAAGGGATTTTGGTCATGAGATTATCAAAAAGGATCTTC
ACCTAGATCCTTTTAAATTAAAAATGAAGTTTTAAATCAATCTAAAGTATATATGAGTAAACTTGGTCTG
ACAGTTACCAATGCTTAATCAGTGAGGCACCTATCTCAGCGATCTGTCTATTTCGTTCATCCATAGTTGC
CTGACTCCCCGTCGTGTAGATAACTACGATACGGGAGGGCTTACCATCTGGCCCCAGTGCTGCAATGATA
CCGCGAGACCCACGCTCACCGGCTCCAGATTTATCAGCAATAAACCAGCCAGCCGGAAGGGCCGAGCGCA
GAAGTGGTCCTGCAACTTTATCCGCCTCCATCCAGTCTATTAATTGTTGCCGGGAAGCTAGAGTAAGTAG
TTCGCCAGTTAATAGTTTGCGCAACGTTGTTGCCATTGCTACAGGCATCGTGGTGTCACGCTCGTCGTTT
GGTATGGCTTCATTCAGCTCCGGTTCCCAACGATCAAGGCGAGTTACATGATCCCCCATGTTGTGCAAAA
AAGCGGTTAGCTCCTTCGGTCCTCCGATCGTTGTCAGAAGTAAGTTGGCCGCAGTGTTATCACTCATGGT
TATGGCAGCACTGCATAATTCTCTTACTGTCATGCCATCCGTAAGATGCTTTTCTGTGACTGGTGAGTAC
TCAACCAAGTCATTCTGAGAATAGTGTATGCGGCGACCGAGTTGCTCTTGCCCGGCGTCAATACGGGATA
ATACCGCGCCACATAGCAGAACTTTAAAAGTGCTCATCATTGGAAAACGTTCTTCGGGGCGAAAACTCTC
AAGGATCTTACCGCTGTTGAGATCCAGTTCGATGTAACCCACTCGTGCACCCAACTGATCTTCAGCATCT
TTTACTTTCACCAGCGTTTCTGGGTGAGCAAAAACAGGAAGGCAAAATGCCGCAAAAAAGGGAATAAGGG
CGACACGGAAATGTTGAATACTCATACTCTTCCTTTTTCAATATTATTGAAGCATTTATCAGGGTTATTG
TCTCATGAGCGGATACATATTTGAATGTATTTAGAAAAATAAACAAATAGGGGTTCCGCGCACATTTCCC
CGAAAAGTGCCACCTGACGTC
Features (pLannotate 1.2.2; 21 found; start..end, strand, type, name):
     28..80      -  misc_feature   bom (fragment): basis of mobility region from pBR322
    235..614     +  enhancer       CMV enhancer: human cytomegalovirus immediate early enhancer
    615..818     +  promoter       CMV promoter: human cytomegalovirus (CMV) immediate early promoter
    814..847     +  LTR            5' LTR (truncated) (fragment): truncated 5' long terminal repeat (LTR) from HIV-1
    863..881     +  promoter       T7 promoter: promoter for bacteriophage T7 RNA polymerase
    907..931     +  CDS            3xFLAG (fragment): three tandem FLAG® epitope tags
    952..2964    +  CDS            RIPK1: RIPK1_HUMAN - Also known as RIP From Homo sapiens (Human).
   3017..3241    +  polyA_signal   bGH poly(A) signal: bovine growth hormone polyadenylation signal
   3245..3266    +  promoter       SV40 promoter (fragment): SV40 enhancer and early promoter
   3287..3715    +  rep_origin     f1 ori (sequence partly withheld): f1 bacteriophage origin of replication; arrow indicates direction of (+) strand synthesis
   3729..4058    +  promoter       SV40 promoter: SV40 enhancer and early promoter
   4125..4916    +  CDS            neo: KKA2_KLEPN - Also known as kan, nptII. Experimental evidence at protein level: Swiss-Prot protein existence level 1. Resistance to kanamycin, neomycin, paromomycin, ribostamycin, butirosin and gentamicin B. From Klebsiella pneumoniae.
   4940..5098    +  CDS            ble (fragment): BLE_KLEPN - Experimental evidence at protein level: Swiss-Prot protein existence level 1. Binding protein with a strong affinity to the bleomycin family of antibiotics. Binds to CL990; an antimitotic-antibiotic compound. From Klebsiella pneumoniae.
   5093..5214    +  polyA_signal   SV40 poly(A) signal: SV40 polyadenylation signal
   5287..5303    -  protein_bind   lac operator: The lac repressor binds to the lac operator to inhibit transcription in E. coli. This inhibition can be relieved by adding lactose or isopropyl-β-D-thiogalactopyranoside (IPTG). lac repressor encoded by lacI
   5311..5341    -  promoter       lac promoter: promoter for the E. coli lac operon
   5356..5377    -  protein_bind   CAP binding site: CAP binding activates transcription in the presence of cAMP. E. coli catabolite activator protein
   5390..5482    -  CDS            lacI (fragment): lac repressor; lacI; The lac repressor binds to the lac operator to inhibit transcription in E. coli. This inhibition can be relieved by adding lactose or isopropyl-β-D-thiogalactopyranoside (IPTG).
   5665..6250    -  rep_origin     ori: high-copy-number ColE1/pMB1/pBR322/pUC origin of replication
   6421..7281    -  CDS            AmpR: β-lactamase; bla; confers resistance to ampicillin, carbenicillin, and related antibiotics
   7282..7386    -  promoter       AmpR promoter: bla
