[The description below was written by a language model from this plasmid's Addgene catalogue record and pLannotate feature annotations shown in this document.]
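Description:
pcDNA3-FLAG-RIPK1 K163R is a 7.4 kb mammalian expression plasmid built on a pcDNA3-FLAG backbone and designed to overexpress a point mutant of human RIPK1 (receptor-interacting serine/threonine kinase 1, also called RIP or RIP1) in mammalian cells. It is maintained in E. coli through a high-copy ColE1/pUC-type origin and selected with ampicillin via the β-lactamase gene and its native promoter. An f1 origin is also present, which in principle allows single-stranded DNA production. For mammalian cells, an SV40 enhancer/early promoter drives a neomycin phosphotransferase (neo) cassette ending in an SV40 polyadenylation signal, so stable transfectants could be selected with G418. The short annotations for bom, lac regulatory elements, lacI, ble and an HIV-1 LTR are only fragments, most likely backbone remnants or sequence-similarity hits rather than functional parts.

The expression cassette consists of the human CMV immediate-early enhancer and promoter, followed by a T7 promoter that could support in vitro transcription. A FLAG epitope supplied by the backbone is annotated as a fragment of 3xFLAG, consistent with a single tag. The RIPK1 coding sequence is fused downstream of this tag, and the transcript is terminated by the bovine growth hormone polyadenylation signal. The resulting protein carries FLAG at its N-terminus, allowing detection or immunoprecipitation with anti-FLAG antibodies. The K163R substitution replaces a lysine with arginine, a conservative change commonly used to remove a candidate ubiquitin acceptor site. The record does not state this rationale explicitly, but the plasmid comes from a study of ubiquitylation-dependent regulation of necroptosis. The restriction sites used for cloning are not recorded.
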