Addgene plasmid #78844: pcDNA3-FLAG-RIPK1 K163R
Purpose: To overexpress RIPK1 K163R in Mammalian Cells
Depositing lab: Jaewhan Song. Publication: CHIP controls necroptosis through ubiquitylation- and lysosome-dependent degradation of RIPK3. Seo J, Lee EW, Sung H, Seong D, Dondelinger Y, Shin J, Jeong M, Lee HK, Kim JH, Han SY, Lee C, Seong JK, Vandenabeele P, Song J. Nat Cell Biol. 2016 Mar;18(3):291-302. doi: 10.1038/ncb3314. Epub 2016 Feb 22. PubMed 26900751.
Backbone
  Vector backbone: pcDNA3-FLAG
  Vector type: Mammalian Expression
Growth in bacteria
  Bacterial resistance: Ampicillin, 100 μg/mL
  Growth temperature: 37°C
  Growth strain: DH5alpha
  Copy number: High Copy
Gene/Insert
  Gene/Insert name: RIPK1
  Species: H. sapiens (human)
  Mutation: K163R
  Entrez Gene: RIPK1 (a.k.a. AIEFL, IMD57, RIP, RIP-1, RIP1)
  Promoter: CMV
  Tag / fusion protein: FLAG (N terminal on backbone)
  Cloning method: Restriction Enzyme; 5′ cloning site unknown (unknown if destroyed); 3′ cloning site unknown (unknown if destroyed)
  Sequencing primers: 5′ CMV-F; 3′ BGHrev
Terms and licenses: Academic/Nonprofit Terms; Industry Terms: Not Available to Industry
How to cite: pcDNA3-FLAG-RIPK1 K163R was a gift from Jaewhan Song (Addgene plasmid # 78844 ; http://n2t.net/addgene:78844 ; RRID:Addgene_78844)
