>Addgene plasmid #78844 | pcDNA3-FLAG-RIPK1 K163R | addgene partial sequence | sequence record 149293 | CMV-F 5'-CGCAAATGGGCGGTAGGCGTG-3'
AGAGCTCTCTGGCTAACTAGAGAACCCACTGCTTACTGGCTTATCGAAATTAATACGACTCACTATAGGG
AGACCCAAGCTTGCCGCCACCATGGATTACAAGGATGACGACGATAAGAGCGCGGGCGGATCCGAATTCA
TGCAACCAGACATGTCCTTGAATGTCATTAAGATGAAATCCAGTGACTTCCTGGAGAGTGCAGAACTGGA
CAGCGGAGGCTTTGGGAAGGTGTCTCTGTGTTTCCACAGAACCCAGGGACTCATGATCATGAAAACAGTG
TACAAGGGGCCCAACTGCATTGAGCACAACGAGGCCCTCTTGGAGGAGGCGAAGATGATGAACAGACTGA
GACACAGCCGGGTGGTGAAGCTCCTGGGCGTCATCATAGAGGAAGGGAAGTACTCCCTGGTGATGGAGTA
CATGGAGAAGGGCAACCTGATGCACGTGCTGAAAGCCGAGATGAGTACTCCGCTTTCTGTAAAAGGAAGG
ATAATTTTGGAAATCATTGAAGGAATGTGCTACTTACATGGAAAAGGCGTGATACACAAGGACCTGAAGC
CTGAAAATATCCTTGTTGATAATGACTTCCACATTAAGATCGCAGACCTCGGCCTTGCCTCCTTTAGGAT
GTGGAGCAAACTGAATAATGAAGAGCACAATGAGCTGAGGGAAGTGGACGGCACCGCTAAGAAGAATGGC
GGCACCCTCTACTACATGGCGCCCGAGCACCTGAATGACGTCAACGCAAAGCCCACAGAGAAGTCGGATG
TGTACAGCTTTGCTGTAGTACTCTGGGCGATATTTGCAAATAAGGAGCCATATGAA
