>Addgene plasmid #78844 | pcDNA3-FLAG-RIPK1 K163R | addgene partial sequence | sequence record 149295 | BGH-rev 5'-TAGAAGGCACAGTCGAGG-3'
CTATAGAATAGGGCCCTCTAGATGCATGCTCGAGTTAGTTCTGGCTGACGTAAATCAAGCTGCTCAGAAG
GTCGATCCTGGAACACTGGTGGAGCGCCTGGGCCAGCTTCCCCACCGTGGCTCCCTTTATGCCTTCCCTC
ATCACCCACTTTTGGAGCATCTGGTAAACCTTTTCTTTCAGTCCATCTCGCTCATAGTCATGGTCAATTT
CATCAATCTGAGACTGTGTGAAGCCCAGTTTACGGGCACAGTTTTTCCAGTGCTTTCCCAGATTTTCCCT
GATTGGGTCCAGGTGTTTATCCGTCAGACTAGTGGTATTATCAAAGATAGCTTGGTACTTAGCAGCTGGC
TCTTCTTTGAAGTTCGTATTTGTGCTGTCTAGTAGTGATGAACTCGTCCCACCAATCTCCATATAATTGT
AGGCTCCAATCTGAATGCCAGTACTATTGTATATGGTATATTTTATAGATTCATCTGTTGGTGGCAAGGA
GCTGAATGGCATGGTGGGTGTATTTCCTAGATAGTTGGTCTCAGGCACTGGGATATTATGCAGACTAGGC
ATATGACTTGGAATTGGCCTGTACCAAACTCTGGGACCTGCTGTTCCTGGATCCAGTGGTCTTGTTCCAA
AGCCATGTGAGCTATATAATCCATTGTTCTGATACAGTACTTGAGGTTGGCTGGTGAGCCCTGAGGGCTG
GTGCACTGCATTACCATGACTGGCTGCACTGGAATAAGCAGTGCCTTTTCCCTCTGTATTCTGAAAATTC
TCGTAAGGTCTT
